>Addgene plasmid #140145 | pInducer20 EGFP-TEADi | addgene full sequence | sequence record 275738 | Addgene NGS Result
ACAAGTTTGTACAAAAAAGCAGGCTTTAAAGGAACCAATTCAGTCGACTGGATCCGGTACCAGATCTGCC
ACCATGGTGAGCAAGGGCGAGGAGCTGTTCACCGGGGTGGTGCCCATCCTGGTCGAGCTGGACGGCGACG
TAAACGGCCACAAGTTCAGCGTGTCCGGCGAGGGCGAGGGCGATGCCACCTACGGCAAGCTGACCCTGAA
GTTCATCTGCACCACCGGCAAGCTGCCCGTGCCCTGGCCCACCCTCGTGACCACCCTGACCTACGGCGTG
CAGTGCTTCAGCCGCTACCCCGACCACATGAAGCAGCACGACTTCTTTAAGTCCGCCATGCCCGAAGGCT
ACGTCCAGGAGCGCACCATCTTCTTCAAGGACGACGGCAACTACAAGACCCGCGCCGAGGTGAAGTTCGA
GGGCGACACCCTGGTGAACCGCATCGAGCTGAAGGGCATCGACTTCAAGGAGGACGGCAACATCCTGGGG
CACAAGCTGGAGTACAACTACAACAGCCACAACGTCTATATCATGGCCGACAAGCAGAAGAACGGCGTCA
AGGTGAACTTCAAGATCCGCCACAACATCGAGGACGGCAGCGTGCAGCTCGCCGACCACTACCAGCAGAA
CACCCCCATCGGCGACGGCCCCGTGCTGCTGCCCGACAACCACTACCTGAGCACCCAGTCCGCCCTGAGC
AAAGACCCCAACGAGAAGCGCGATCACATGGTCCTGCTGGAGTTCGTGACCGCCGCCGGGATCACTCTCG
GCATGGACGAGCTGTACAAGTCCGGACTCAGATCTGGATCCTCTGTTGACGATCACTTTGCAAAAGCGTT
GGGCGACACATGGTTGCAAATAGGTGATCCTCCGGTCGCGACAAATCCAAAAACTGCTAACGTCCCCCAG
ACCGTGCCTATGCGCCTCCGGAAGTTGCCAGACAGTTTCTTTAAGGAGCCGGAAGGCGACCCTCCTGTGG
CAACCAATCCTAAACCCTCCTCATGGAGAAAGAAGATTCTCCCTGAGTCTTTCTTCAAGGAACCGGGAGA
TCCCCCAGTTGCAACAAAGCGCACGGCGGATGGTAGCGAATTTGAATCCCCTAAAAAAAAACGAAAGGTT
GAATAAGCGGCCGCACTCGAGATATCTAGACCCAGCTTTCTTGTACAAAGTGGTTGATATCCAGCACAGT
GGCGGCCGCTCGAGTCTAGAGGGCCCGCGGTTCGAATACCCATACGACGTCCCAGACTACGCTTAGTAAT
GATTAATTAAACTAGAAATTCTACCGGGTAGGGGAGGCGCTTTTCCCAAGGCAGTCTGGAGTAACCCACC
CAAGATCTGGCCTCCGCGCCGGGTTTTGGCGCCTCCCGCGGGCGCCCCCCTCCTCACGGCGAGCGCTGCC
ACGTCAGACGAAGGGCGCAGCGAGCGTCCTGATCCTTCCGCCCGGACGCTCAGGACAGCGGCCCGCTGCT
CATAAGACTCGGCCTTAGAACCCCAGTATCAGCAGAAGGACATTTTAGGACGGGACTTGGGTGACTCTAG
GGCACTGGTTTTCTTTCCAGAGAGCGGAACAGGCGAGGAAAAGTAGTCCCTTCTCGGCGATTCTGCGGAG
GGATCTCCGTGGGGCGGTGAACGCCGATGATTATATAAGGACGCGCCGGGTGTGGCACAGCTAGTTCCGT
CGCAGCCGGGATTTGGGTCGCGGTTCTTGTTTGTGGATCGCTGTGATCGTCACTTGGTGAGTAGCGGGCT
GCTGGGCTGGCCGGGGCTTTCGTGGCCGCCGGGCCGCTCGGTGGGACGGAAGCGTGTGGAGAGACCGCCA
AGGGCTGTAGTCTGGGTCCGCGAGCAAGGTTGCCCTGAACTGGGGGTTGGGGGGAGCGCAGCAAAATGGC
GGCTGTTCCCGAGTCTTGAATGGAAGACGCTTGTGAGGCGGGCTGTGAGGTCGTTGAAACAAGGTGGGGG
GCATGGTGGGCGGCAAGAACCCAAGGTCTTGAGGCCTTCGCTAATGCGGGAAAGCTCTTATTCGGGTGAG
ATGGGCTGGGGCACCATCTGGGGACCCTGACGTGAAGTTTGTCACTGACTGGAGAACTCGGTTTGTCGTC
TGTTGCGGGGGCGGCAGTTATGGCGGTGCCGTTGGGCAGTGCACCCGTACCTTTGGGAGCGCGCGCCCTC
GTCGTGTCGTGACGTCACCCGTTCTGTTGGCTTATAATGCAGGGTGGGGCCACCTGCCGGTAGGTGTGCG
GTAGGCTTTTCTCCGTCGCAGGACGCAGGGTTCGGGCCTAGGGTAGGCTCTCCTGAATCGACAGGCGCCG
GACCTCTGGTGAGGGGAGGGATAAGTGAGGCGTCAGTTTCTTTGGTCGGTTTTATGTACCTATCTTCTTA
AGTAGCTGAAGCTCCGGTTTTGAACTATGCGCTCGGGGTTGGCGAGTGTGTTTTGTGAAGTTTTTTAGGC
ACCTTTTGAAATGTAATCATTTGGGTCAATATGTAATTTTCAGTGTTAGACTAGTAAATTGTCCGCTAAA
TTCTGGCCGTTTTTGGCTTTTTTGTTAGACGAAGCTTGGTACCGAGCTCGGATCTCCACCCCGTACCGGT
CCTGCAGTCGAATTCACCATGTCTAGACTGGACAAGAGCAAAGTCATAAACGGAGCTCTGGAATTACTCA
ATGGTGTCGGTATCGAAGGCCTGACGACAAGGAAACTCGCTCAAAAGCTGGGAGTTGAGCAGCCTACCCT
GTACTGGCACGTGAAGAACAAGCGGGCCCTGCTCGATGCCCTGCCAATCGAGATGCTGGACAGGCATCAT
ACCCACTTCTGCCCCCTGGAAGGCGAGTCATGGCAAGACTTTCTGCGGAACAACGCCAAGTCATACCGCT
GTGCTCTCCTCTCACATCGCGACGGGGCTAAAGTGCATCTCGGCACCCGCCCAACAGAGAAACAGTACGA
AACCCTGGAAAATCAGCTCGCGTTCCTGTGTCAGCAAGGCTTCTCCCTGGAGAACGCACTGTACGCTCTG
TCCGCCGTGGGCCACTTTACACTGGGCTGCGTATTGGAGGAACAGGAGCATCAAGTAGCAAAAGAGGAAA
GAGAGACACCTACCACCGATTCTATGCCCCCACTTCTGAGACAAGCAATTGAGCTGTTCGACCGGCAGGG
AGCCGAACCTGCCTTCCTTTTCGGCCTGGAACTAATCATATGTGGCCTGGAGAAACAGCTAAAGTGCGAA
AGCGGCGGGCCGACCGACGCCCTTGACGATTTTGACTTAGACATGCTCCCAGCCGATGCCCTTGACGACT
TTGACCTTGATATGCTGCCTGCTGACGCTCTTGACGATTTTGACCTTGACATGCTCCCCGGGTAACTAAG
TAAGGATCCGCGGCCGCACTAGAGGAATTCCGCCCCTCTCCCCCCCCCCCTCTCCCTCCCCCCCCCCTAA
CGTTACTGGCCGAAGCCGCTTGGAATAAGGCCGGTGTGCGTTTGTCTATATGTTATTTTCCACCATATTG
CCGTCTTTTGGCAATGTGAGGGCCCGGAAACCTGGCCCTGTCTTCTTGACGAGCATTCCTAGGGGTCTTT
CCCCTCTCGCCAAAGGAATGCAAGGTCTGTTGAATGTCGTGAAGGAAGCAGTTCCTCTGGAAGCTTCTTG
AAGACAAACAACGTCTGTAGCGACCCTTTGCAGGCAGCGGAACCCCCCACCTGGCGACAGGTGCCTCTGC
GGCCAAAAGCCACGTGTATAAGATACACCTGCAAAGGCGGCACAACCCCAGTGCCACGTTGTGAGTTGGA
TAGTTGTGGAAAGAGTCAAATGGCTCTCCTCAAGCGTATTCAACAAGGGGCTGAAGGATGCCCAGAAGGT
ACCCCATTGTATGGGATCTGATCTGGGGCCTCGGTGCACATGCTTTACATGTGTTTAGTCGAGGTTAAAA
AAACGTCTAGGCCCCCCGAACCACGGGGACGTGGTTTTCCTTTGAAAAACACGATGATAAGCTTACCGGT
CCACCATGATTGAACAAGATGGATTGCACGCAGGTTCTCCGGCCGCTTGGGTGGAGAGGCTATTCGGCTA
TGACTGGGCACAACAGACAATCGGCTGCTCTGATGCCGCCGTGTTCCGGCTGTCAGCGCAGGGGCGCCCG
GTTCTTTTTGTCAAGACCGACCTGTCCGGTGCCCTGAATGAACTGCAAGACGAGGCAGCGCGGCTATCGT
GGCTGGCCACGACGGGCGTTCCTTGCGCAGCTGTGCTCGACGTTGTCACTGAAGCGGGAAGGGACTGGCT
GCTATTGGGCGAAGTGCCGGGGCAGGATCTCCTGTCATCTCACCTTGCTCCTGCCGAGAAAGTATCCATC
ATGGCTGATGCAATGCGGCGGCTGCATACGCTTGATCCGGCTACCTGCCCATTCGACCACCAAGCGAAAC
ATCGCATCGAGCGAGCACGTACTCGGATGGAAGCCGGTCTTGTCGATCAGGATGATCTGGACGAAGAGCA
TCAGGGGCTCGCGCCAGCCGAACTGTTCGCCAGGCTCAAGGCGAGCATGCCCGACGGCGAGGATCTCGTC
GTGACCCATGGCGATGCCTGCTTGCCGAATATCATGGTGGAAAATGGCCGCTTTTCTGGATTCATCGACT
GTGGCCGGCTGGGTGTGGCGGACCGCTATCAGGACATAGCGTTGGCTACCCGTGATATTGCTGAAGAGCT
TGGCGGCGAATGGGCTGACCGCTTCCTCGTGCTTTACGGTATCGCCGCTCCCGATTCGCAGCGCATCGCC
TTCTATCGCCTTCTTGACGAGTTCTTCTGATGTACAAGTAAAGCGGCCGCGACTCTAGATCATAATCAGC
CATACCACATTTGTAGAGGTTTTACTTGCTTTAAAAAACCTCCCACACCTCCCCCTGAACCTGAAACATA
AAATGAATGCAATTGTTGTTGTTTAGTCCCTCCCAATTCGATATCAAGCTTATCGCGATAGATCCTAATC
AACCTCTGGATTACAAAATTTGTGAAAGATTGACTGGTATTCTTAACTATGTTGCTCCTTTTACGCTATG
TGGATACGCTGCTTTAATGCCTTTGTATCATGCTATTGCTTCCCGTATGGCTTTCATTTTCTCCTCCTTG
TATAAATCCTGGTTGCTGTCTCTTTATGAGGAGTTGTGGCCCGTTGTCAGGCAACGTGGCGTGGTGTGCA
CTGTGTTTGCTGACGCAACCCCCACTGGTTGGGGCATTGCCACCACCTGTCAGCTCCTTTCCGGGACTTT
CGCTTTCCCCCTCCCTATTGCCACGGCGGAACTCATCGCCGCCTGCCTTGCCCGCTGCTGGACAGGGGCT
CGGCTGTTGGGCACTGACAATTCCGTGGTGTTGTCGGGGAAATCATCGTCCTTTCCTTGGCTGCTCGCCT
GTGTTGCCACCTGGATTCTGCGCGGGACGTCCTTCTGCTACGTCCCTTCGGCCCTCAATCCAGCGGACCT
TCCTTCCCGCGGCCTGCTGCCGGCTCTGCGGCCTCTTCCGCGTCTTCGCCTTCGCCCTCAGACGAGTCGG
ATCTCCCTTTGGGCCGCCTCCCCGCCTGAGATCCTTTAAGACCAATGACTTACAAGGCAGCTGTAGATCT
TAGCCACTTTTTAAAAGAAAAGGGGGGACTGGAAGGGCTAATTCACTCCCAACGAAGACAAGATCTGCTT
TTTGCTTGTACTGGGTCTCTCTGGTTAGACCAGATCTGAGCCTGGGAGCTCTCTGGCTAACTAGGGAACC
CACTGCTTAAGCCTCAATAAAGCTTGCCTTGAGTGCTTCAAGTAGTGTGTGCCCGTCTGTTGTGTGACTC
TGGTAACTAGAGATCCCTCAGACCCTTTTAGTCAGTGTGGAAAATCTCTAGCAGTAGTAGTTCATGTCAT
CTTATTATTCAGTATTTATAACTTGCAAAGAAATGAATATCAGAGAGTGAGAGGCCCGGGTTAATTAAGG
AAAGGGCTAGATCATTCTTGAAGACGAAAGGGCCTCGTGATACGCCTATTTTTATAGGTTAATGTCATGA
TAATAATGGTTTCTTAGACGTCAGGTGGCACTTTTCGGGGAAATGTGCGCGGAACCCCTATTTGTTTATT
TTTCTAAATACATTCAAATATGTATCCGCTCATGAGACAATAACCCTGATAAATGCTTCAATAATATTGA
AAAAGGAAGAGTATGAGTATTCAACATTTCCGTGTCGCCCTTATTCCCTTTTTTGCGGCATTTTGCCTTC
CTGTTTTTGCTCACCCAGAAACGCTGGTGAAAGTAAAAGATGCTGAAGATCAGTTGGGTGCACGAGTGGG
TTACATCGAACTGGATCTCAACAGCGGTAAGATCCTTGAGAGTTTTCGCCCCGAAGAACGTTTTCCAATG
ATGAGCACTTTTAAAGTTCTGCTATGTGGCGCGGTATTATCCCGTGTTGACGCCGGGCAAGAGCAACTCG
GTCGCCGCATACACTATTCTCAGAATGACTTGGTTGAGTACTCACCAGTCACAGAAAAGCATCTTACGGA
TGGCATGACAGTAAGAGAATTATGCAGTGCTGCCATAACCATGAGTGATAACACTGCGGCCAACTTACTT
CTGACAACGATCGGAGGACCGAAGGAGCTAACCGCTTTTTTGCACAACATGGGGGATCATGTAACTCGCC
TTGATCGTTGGGAACCGGAGCTGAATGAAGCCATACCAAACGACGAGCGTGACACCACGATGCCTGTAGC
AATGGCAACAACGTTGCGCAAACTATTAACTGGCGAACTACTTACTCTAGCTTCCCGGCAACAATTAATA
GACTGGATGGAGGCGGATAAAGTTGCAGGACCACTTCTGCGCTCGGCCCTTCCGGCTGGCTGGTTTATTG
CTGATAAATCTGGAGCCGGTGAGCGTGGGTCTCGCGGTATCATTGCAGCACTGGGGCCAGATGGTAAGCC
CTCCCGTATCGTAGTTATCTACACGACGGGGAGTCAGGCAACTATGGATGAACGAAATAGACAGATCGCT
GAGATAGGTGCCTCACTGATTAAGCATTGGTAACTGTCAGACCAAGTTTACTCATATATACTTTAGATTG
ATTTAAAACTTCATTTTTAATTTAAAAGGATCTAGGTGAAGATCCTTTTTGATAATCTCATGACCAAAAT
CCCTTAACGTGAGTTTTCGTTCCACTGAGCGTCAGACCCCGTAGAAAAGATCAAAGGATCTTCTTGAGAT
CCTTTTTTTCTGCGCGTAATCTGCTGCTTGCAAACAAAAAAACCACCGCTACCAGCGGTGGTTTGTTTGC
CGGATCAAGAGCTACCAACTCTTTTTCCGAAGGTAACTGGCTTCAGCAGAGCGCAGATACCAAATACTGT
TCTTCTAGTGTAGCCGTAGTTAGGCCACCACTTCAAGAACTCTGTAGCACCGCCTACATACCTCGCTCTG
CTAATCCTGTTACCAGTGGCTGCTGCCAGTGGCGATAAGTCGTGTCTTACCGGGTTGGACTCAAGACGAT
AGTTACCGGATAAGGCGCAGCGGTCGGGCTGAACGGGGGGTTCGTGCACACAGCCCAGCTTGGAGCGAAC
GACCTACACCGAACTGAGATACCTACAGCGTGAGCTATGAGAAAGCGCCACGCTTCCCGAAGGGAGAAAG
GCGGACAGGTATCCGGTAAGCGGCAGGGTCGGAACAGGAGAGCGCACGAGGGAGCTTCCAGGGGGAAACG
CCTGGTATCTTTATAGTCCTGTCGGGTTTCGCCACCTCTGACTTGAGCGTCGATTTTTGTGATGCTCGTC
AGGGGGGCGGAGCCTATGGAAAAACGCCAGCAACGCGGCCTTTTTACGGTTCCTGGCCTTTTGCTGGCCT
TTTGCTCACATGTTCTTTCCTGCGTTATCCCCTGATTCTGTGGATAACCGTATTACCGCCTTTGAGTGAG
CTGATACCGCTCGCCGCAGCCGAACGACCGAGCGCAGCGAGTCAGTGAGCGAGGAAGCGGAAGAGCGCCC
AATACGCAAACCGCCTCTCCCCGCGCGTTGGCCGATTCATTAATGCAGCAAGCTCATGGCTGACTAATTT
TTTTTATTTATGCAGAGGCCGAGGCCGCCTCGGCCTCTGAGCTATTCCAGAAGTAGTGAGGAGGCTTTTT
TGGAGGCCTAGGCTTTTGCAAAAAGCTCCCCGTGGCACGACAGGTTTCCCGACTGGAAAGCGGGCAGTGA
GCGCAACGCAATTAATGTGAGTTAGCTCACTCATTAGGCACCCCAGGCTTTACACTTTATGCTTCCGGCT
CGTATGTTGTGTGGAATTGTGAGCGGATAACAATTTCACACAGGAAACAGCTATGACATGATTACGAATT
TCACAAATAAAGCATTTTTTTCACTGCATTCTAGTTGTGGTTTGTCCAAACTCATCAATGTATCTTATCA
TGTCTGGATCAACTGGATAACTCAAGCTAACCAAAATCATCCCAAACTTCCCACCCCATACCCTATTACC
ACTGCCAATTACCTGTGGTTTCATTTACTCTAAACCTGTGATTCCTCTGAATTATTTTCATTTTAAAGAA
ATTGTATTTGTTAAATATGTACTACAAACTTAGTAGTTGGAAGGGCTAATTCACTCCCAAAGAAGACAAG
ATATCCTTGATCTGTGGATCTACCACACACAAGGCTACTTCCCTGATTAGCAGAACTACACACCAGGGCC
AGGGGTCAGATATCCACTGACCTTTGGATGGTGCTACAAGCTAGTACCAGTTGAGCCAGATAAGGTAGAA
GAGGCCAATAAAGGAGAGAACACCAGCTTGTTACACCCTGTGAGCCTGCATGGGATGGATGACCCGGAGA
GAGAAGTGTTAGAGTGGAGGTTTGACAGCCGCCTAGCATTTCATCACGTGGCCCGAGAGCTGCATCCGGA
GTACTTCAAGAACTGCTGATATCGAGCTTGCTACAAGGGACTTTCCGCTGGGGACTTTCCAGGGAGGCGT
GGCCTGGGCGGGACTGGGGAGTGGCGAGCCCTCAGATCCTGCATATAAGCAGCTGCTTTTTGCCTGTACT
GGGTCTCTCTGGTTAGACCAGATCTGAGCCTGGGAGCTCTCTGGCTAACTAGGGAACCCACTGCTTAAGC
CTCAATAAAGCTTGCCTTGAGTGCTTCAAGTAGTGTGTGCCCGTCTGTTGTGTGACTCTGGTAACTAGAG
ATCCCTCAGACCCTTTTAGTCAGTGTGGAAAATCTCTAGCAGTGGCGCCCGAACAGGGACTTGAAAGCGA
AAGGGAAACCAGAGGAGCTCTCTCGACGCAGGACTCGGCTTGCTGAAGCGCGCACGGCAAGAGGCGAGGG
GCGGCGACTGGTGAGTACGCCAAAAATTTTGACTAGCGGAGGCTAGAAGGAGAGAGATGGGTGCGAGAGC
GTCAGTATTAAGCGGGGGAGAATTAGATCGCGATGGGAAAAAATTCGGTTAAGGCCAGGGGGAAAGAAAA
AATATAAATTAAAACATATAGTATGGGCAAGCAGGGAGCTAGAACGATTCGCAGTTAATCCTGGCCTGTT
AGAAACATCAGAAGGCTGTAGACAAATACTGGGACAGCTACAACCATCCCTTCAGACAGGATCAGAAGAA
CTTAGATCATTATATAATACAGTAGCAACCCTCTATTGTGTGCATCAAAGGATAGAGATAAAAGACACCA
AGGAAGCTTTAGACAAGATAGAGGAAGAGCAAAACAAAAGTAAGACCACCGCACAGCAAGCGGCCGGCCG
CTGATCTTCAGACCTGGAGGAGGAGATATGAGGGACAATTGGAGAAGTGAATTATATAAATATAAAGTAG
TAAAAATTGAACCATTAGGAGTAGCACCCACCAAGGCAAAGAGAAGAGTGGTGCAGAGAGAAAAAAGAGC
AGTGGGAATAGGAGCTTTGTTCCTTGGGTTCTTGGGAGCAGCAGGAAGCACTATGGGCGCAGCGTCAATG
ACGCTGACGGTACAGGCCAGACAATTATTGTCTGGTATAGTGCAGCAGCAGAACAATTTGCTGAGGGCTA
TTGAGGCGCAACAGCATCTGTTGCAACTCACAGTCTGGGGCATCAAGCAGCTCCAGGCAAGAATCCTGGC
TGTGGAAAGATACCTAAAGGATCAACAGCTCCTGGGGATTTGGGGTTGCTCTGGAAAACTCATTTGCACC
ACTGCTGTGCCTTGGAATGCTAGTTGGAGTAATAAATCTCTGGAACAGATTTGGAATCACACGACCTGGA
TGGAGTGGGACAGAGAAATTAACAATTACACAAGCTTAATACACTCCTTAATTGAAGAATCGCAAAACCA
GCAAGAAAAGAATGAACAAGAATTATTGGAATTAGATAAATGGGCAAGTTTGTGGAATTGGTTTAACATA
ACAAATTGGCTGTGGTATATAAAATTATTCATAATGATAGTAGGAGGCTTGGTAGGTTTAAGAATAGTTT
TTGCTGTACTTTCTATAGTGAATAGAGTTAGGCAGGGATATTCACCATTATCGTTTCAGACCCACCTCCC
AACCCCGAGGGGACCCGACAGGCCCGAAGGAATAGAAGAAGAAGGTGGAGAGAGAGACAGAGACAGATCC
ATTCGATTAGTGAACGGATCTCGACGGTATCGCCGAATTCACAAATGGCAGTATTCATCCACAATTTTAA
AAGAAAAGGGGGGATTGGGGGGTACAGTGCAGGGGAAAGAATAGTAGACATAATAGCAACAGACATACAA
ACTAAAGAATTACAAAAACAAATTACAAAAATTCAAAATTTTCGGGTTTATTACAGGGACAGCAGAGATC
CAGTTTGGACTAGGATCCTTTACCACTCCCTATCAGTGATAGAGAAAAGTGAAAGTCGAGTTTACCACTC
CCTATCAGTGATAGAGAAAAGTGAAAGTCGAGTTTACCACTCCCTATCAGTGATAGAGAAAAGTGAAAGT
CGAGTTTACCACTCCCTATCAGTGATAGAGAAAAGTGAAAGTCGAGTTTACCACTCCCTATCAGTGATTT
ACCACTCCCTATCAGTGATAGAGAAAAGTGAAAGTCGAGTTTACCACTCCCTATCAGTGATAGAGAAAAG
TGAAAGTCGAGTTTACCACTCCCTATCAGTGATAGAGAAAAGTGAAAGTCGAGCTCGGTACCCGGGTCGA
GGTAGGCGTGTACGGTGGGAGGCCTATATAAGCAGAGCTCGTTTAGTGAACCGTCAGATCGCCTGGAGAC
GCCATCCACGCTGTTTTGACCTCCATAGAAGACACCGGGACCGATCCAGCCTCCGCGGCCCCGAACTAGT
CCAGTGTGGTGGAATTCTGCAGATATCA
Features (pLannotate 1.2.2; 35 found; start..end, strand, type, name):
      1..25      +  protein_bind   attB1: mutant version of attB; recombination site for the Gateway® BP reaction BP Clonase™
     74..790     +  CDS            EGFP: EGFP is a basic (constitutively fluorescent) green fluorescent protein published in 1996, derived from Aequorea victoria. It is reported to be a rapidly-maturing weak dimer with moderate acid sensitivity.
    884..964     +  CDS            Yap1 (fragment): YAP1_RAT - Also known as Yap, Yap65. Experimental evidence at protein level: Swiss-Prot protein existence level 1. [Isoform 2]: Attenuates p73-mediated cell death signaling in transcriptional repression-induced atypical death (TRIAD) of neurons. From Rattus norvegicus (Rat).
   1150..1174    -  protein_bind   attB2: mutant version of attB; recombination site for the Gateway® BP reaction BP Clonase™
   1286..1321    +  promoter       PGK promoter (fragment): mouse phosphoglycerate kinase 1 promoter
   1339..2550    +  promoter       UbC promoter: human ubiquitin C promoter
   2609..3306    +  CDS            rtTA3 (fragment): reverse tetracycline transactivator 3 activates expression from Tet-responsive promoters in the presence of doxycycline
   3236..3346    +  CDS            VP48: 3 tandem repeats of the minimal activation domain of herpes simplex virus VP16 (Cheng et al., 2013)
   3518..3980    +  misc_feature   IRES: internal ribosome entry site (IRES) of the encephalomyocarditis virus (EMCV)
   3996..4790    +  CDS            NeoR/KanR: aminoglycoside phosphotransferase from Tn5; aph(3')-II (or nptII); confers resistance to neomycin, kanamycin, and G418 (Geneticin®)
   4818..4901    +  CDS            large T antigen (fragment): large T antigen from SV40 (simian virus 40)
   4935..4955    +  misc_feature   MCS (fragment): pBluescript multiple cloning site
   4967..5555    +  misc_feature   WPRE: woodchuck hepatitis virus posttranscriptional regulatory element
   5563..5628    +  CDS            nef (fragment): NEF_HV1Z2 - Experimental evidence at protein level: Swiss-Prot protein existence level 1. Extracellular Nef protein targets CD4(+) T-lymphocytes for apoptosis by interacting with CXCR4 surface receptors. From Human immunodeficiency virus type 1 group M subtype D (isolate Z2/CDC-Z34) (HIV-1).
   5630..5863    +  LTR            3' LTR (ΔU3): self-inactivating 3' long terminal repeat (LTR) from HIV-1
   6068..6172    +  promoter       AmpR promoter: bla
   6173..7033    +  CDS            AmpR: β-lactamase; bla; confers resistance to ampicillin, carbenicillin, and related antibiotics
   7204..7792    +  rep_origin     ori: high-copy-number ColE1/pMB1/pBR322/pUC origin of replication
   7975..8029    +  CDS            lacI (fragment): lac repressor; lacI; The lac repressor binds to the lac operator to inhibit transcription in E. coli. This inhibition can be relieved by adding lactose or isopropyl-β-D-thiogalactopyranoside (IPTG).
   8035..8128    +  rep_origin     SV40 ori (fragment): SV40 origin of replication
   8153..8190    +  CDS            lacI (fragment): lac repressor; lacI; The lac repressor binds to the lac operator to inhibit transcription in E. coli. This inhibition can be relieved by adding lactose or isopropyl-β-D-thiogalactopyranoside (IPTG).
   8203..8224    +  protein_bind   CAP binding site: CAP binding activates transcription in the presence of cAMP. E. coli catabolite activator protein
   8239..8269    +  promoter       lac promoter: promoter for the E. coli lac operon
   8273..8295    +  protein_bind   lac operator (fragment): The lac repressor binds to the lac operator to inhibit transcription in E. coli. This inhibition can be relieved by adding lactose or isopropyl-β-D-thiogalactopyranoside (IPTG). lac repressor encoded by lacI
   8327..8410    +  polyA_signal   SV40 poly(A) signal (fragment): SV40 polyadenylation signal
   8577..8906    +  CDS            nef (fragment): NEF_HV1BR - Experimental evidence at protein level: Swiss-Prot protein existence level 1. Extracellular Nef protein targets CD4(+) T-lymphocytes for apoptosis by interacting with CXCR4 surface receptors (PubMed:14990729). From Human immunodeficiency virus type 1 group M subtype B (isolate BRU/LAI) (HIV-1).
   8954..9211    +  LTR            5' LTR (truncated): truncated 5' long terminal repeat (LTR) from HIV-1
   9258..9383    +  misc_feature   HIV-1 Ψ: packaging signal of human immunodeficiency virus type 1
   9367..9705    +  CDS            HIV-1 gag (fragment): gag protein from human immunodeficiency virus 1; gag
   9880..10113   +  misc_feature   RRE: The Rev response element (RRE) of HIV-1 allows for Rev-dependent mRNA export from the nucleus to the cytoplasm.
  10490..10590   +  CDS            Rev (fragment): human immunodeficiency virus 1 (HIV-1) Rev protein; rev; enhances nuclear export of unspliced and incompletely spliced viral mRNAs
  10635..10752   +  misc_feature   cPPT/CTS: central polypurine tract and central termination sequence of HIV-1
  10799..10988   +  protein_bind   tetracycline response element (fragment): contains seven copies of the tetracycline operator tetO tetracycline repressor TetR
  10988..11113   +  protein_bind   tetracycline response element (fragment): contains seven copies of the tetracycline operator tetO tetracycline repressor TetR
  11131..11169   +  promoter       minimal CMV promoter: human cytomegalovirus (CMV) immediate early promoter
