[The description below was written by a language model from this plasmid's Addgene catalogue record and pLannotate feature annotations shown in this document.]
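Description:
pInducer20 EGFP-TEADi is an all-in-one, doxycycline-inducible HIV-1-based lentiviral vector for mammalian cells, made by Gateway recombination of an EGFP-TEADi coding sequence into the pInducer20 backbone. It is propagated in E. coli through a high-copy ColE1/pUC origin with ampicillin resistance. The catalogue lists a size of about 11.3 kb, which agrees closely with the sequenced record. The lentiviral elements comprise a truncated 5' LTR, the Ψ packaging signal with a gag fragment, RRE, cPPT/CTS, a WPRE and a self-inactivating ΔU3 3' LTR. The genome can therefore be packaged when helper functions are supplied in trans, and it integrates without retaining LTR promoter activity.

The payload lies between attB1 and attB2, downstream of a tetracycline response element fused to a minimal CMV promoter. It encodes EGFP fused at the N terminus of TEADi, a nuclear-localized dominant-negative peptide inhibitor that blocks binding of YAP1 and TAZ to TEAD transcription factors. The annotation detects a short YAP1-derived segment within the insert but does not resolve its other components. A second, constitutive cassette uses the human UbC promoter to drive the reverse tetracycline transactivator rtTA3, followed by an EMCV IRES and NeoR. Transduced cells can thus be selected with G418 and already carry the transactivator needed to switch on EGFP-TEADi when doxycycline is added.

The construct is used to inhibit TEAD-dependent transcription conditionally, with fluorescence reporting expression. The depositor notes that effective inhibition requires high expression, which is favoured by picking strongly expressing clones or by stringent selection. In some cancer lines the protein is degraded or poorly expressed, so the roughly 39 kDa product and downregulation of known TEAD targets should be verified.
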