Addgene plasmid #140145: pInducer20 EGFP-TEADi
Purpose: Tetracycline-inducible TEADi (GFP-tagged inhibitor of the interaction of YAP1 and TAZ with TEAD transcription factors with nuclear localization signal)
Depositing lab: Ramiro Iglesias-Bartolome. Depositing organization: National Cancer Institute (NCI). Publication: YAP1/TAZ-TEAD transcriptional networks maintain skin homeostasis by regulating cell proliferation and limiting KLF4 activity. Yuan Y, Park J, Feng A, Awasthi P, Wang Z, Chen Q, Iglesias-Bartolome R. Nat Commun. 2020 Mar 19;11(1):1472. doi: 10.1038/s41467-020-15301-0. PubMed 32193376.
Backbone
  Vector backbone: pInducer20
  Total vector size (bp): 11263
  Vector type: Mammalian Expression, Lentiviral
  Selectable markers: Neomycin (select with G418)
Growth in bacteria
  Bacterial resistance: Ampicillin, 100 μg/mL
  Growth temperature: 37°C
  Growth strain: NEB Stable
  Copy number: Unknown
Gene/Insert
  Gene/Insert name: EGFP TEADi
  Tag / fusion protein: EGFP (N terminal on insert)
  Cloning method: Gateway Cloning
  Sequencing primers: 5′ LNCX_primer
Terms and licenses: Academic/Nonprofit Terms; Industry Terms: Not Available to Industry
Depositor comments: For better TEAD inhibition select high expressing clones or with high dose of neomycin. We have observed that in certain cancer cell lines TEADi gets degraded or is expressed at low levels, resulting in incomplete TEAD inhibition. We recommend checking by Western Blot with anti-GFP antibody that the correct molecular weight of the full construct is expressed (approximately 39kDa) and check that known targets of TEAD are downregulated upon expression of TEADi. As with other dominant negative proteins, good levels of expression are necessary for TEADi to block TEADs.
How to cite: pInducer20 EGFP-TEADi was a gift from Ramiro Iglesias-Bartolome (Addgene plasmid # 140145 ; http://n2t.net/addgene:140145 ; RRID:Addgene_140145)
